>Addgene plasmid #179962 | pCG_SARS-CoV1 NSP3 C-V5-tag | addgene full sequence | sequence record 353678 | Addgene NGS Result
CGTTACATAACTTACGGTAAATGGCCCGCCTGGCTGACCGCCCAACGACCCCCGCCCATTGACGTCAATA
ATGACGTATGTTCCCATAGTAACGCCAATAGGGACTTTCCATTGACGTCAATGGGTGGAGTATTTACGGT
AAACTGCCCACTTGGCAGTACATCAAGTGTATCATATGCCAAGTACGCCCCCTATTGACGTCAATGACGG
TAAATGGCCCGCCTGGCATTATGCCCAGTACATGACCTTATGGGACTTTCCTACTTGGCAGTACATCTAC
GTATTAGTCATCGCTATTACCATGGTGATGCGGTTTTGGCAGTACATCAATGGGCGTGGATAGCGGTTTG
ACTCACGGGGATTTCCAAGTCTCCACCCCATTGACGTCAATGGGAGTTTGTTTTGGCACCAAAATCAACG
GGACTTTCCAAAATGTCGTAACAACTCCGCCCCATTGACGCAAATGGGCGGTAGGCGTGTACGGTGGGAG
GTCTATATAAGCAGAGCTCGTTTAGTGAACCGTCAGATCGCCTGGAGACGCCATCCACGCTGTTTTGACC
TCCATAGAAGACACCGGGACCGATCCAGCCTCCGGGGGATCTTGGTGGCGTGAAACTCCCGCACCTCTTC
GGCCAGCGCCTTGTAGAAGCGCGTAGGCCTTCTAGAGCCACCATGGCCCCCATTAAGGGCGTGACCTTCG
GCGAGGACACCGTGTGGGAGGTGCAGGGCTATAAGAATGTGAGAATCACATTTGAGCTGGATGAGAGAGT
GGATAAAGTGCTGAATGAGAAATGTAGCGTGTACACCGTGGAGTCTGGAACAGAGGTGACAGAGTTCGCC
TGTGTGGTGGCTGAGGCCGTGGTTAAGACACTGCAGCCAGTGTCTGACCTGCTGACAAACATGGGCATCG
ATCTGGATGAGTGGAGTGTGGCTACATTTTACCTGTTTGATGACGCTGGCGAGGAGAATTTTAGCTCTAG
GATGTACTGTAGCTTCTACCCCCCTGATGAAGAAGAAGAAGATGATGCTGAGTGTGAAGAAGAGGAGATC
GATGAGACCTGCGAGCACGAGTACGGCACCGAGGACGACTACCAGGGCCTGCCCCTGGAGTTCGGCGCCA
GCGCCGAGACCGTGAGGGTGGAGGAAGAGGAGGAGGAGGACTGGCTGGACGACACCACCGAGCAGTCCGA
GATAGAGCCCGAGCCCGAGCCAACGCCTGAGGAGCCAGTGAACCAGTTCACCGGCTACCTGAAGCTGACC
GACAACGTGGCCATTAAGTGCGTGGACATAGTGAAGGAGGCCCAGAGCGCCAACCCTATGGTCATCGTGA
ATGCCGCCAACATCCACCTGAAGCACGGCGGCGGCGTGGCCGGCGCCCTGAACAAGGCCACCAACGGCGC
TATGCAGAAGGAGAGCGACGACTACATCAAGCTGAATGGCCCCCTGACCGTGGGCGGCAGCTGCCTGCTG
AGCGGCCACAACCTGGCCAAGAAGTGCCTGCACGTGGTGGGCCCCAACCTGAACGCCGGCGAGGACATCC
AGCTGCTGAAGGCCGCCTACGAGAACTTCAACTCCCAGGACATCCTGCTGGCCCCCCTGCTGTCCGCCGG
CATCTTTGGGGCCAAGCCCCTGCAGAGCCTGCAGGTGTGCGTGCAGACCGTGAGAACCCAGGTGTACATC
GCCGTGAATGACAAGGCCCTGTACGAGCAGGTGGTCATGGACTACCTGGACAACCTGAAGCCTAGGGTGG
AGGCCCCCAAGCAGGAGGAGCCCCCCAACACCGAGGACAGCAAGACCGAGGAGAAGTCCGTGGTGCAGAA
GCCCGTGGACGTGAAGCCCAAAATCAAGGCCTGTATTGACGAGGTGACCACCACCCTGGAGGAGACCAAG
TTCCTGACCAATAAGCTGCTGCTGTTCGCCGACATCAACGGCAAGCTGTACCACGATAGCCAGAACATGC
TGAGGGGCGAGGACATGAGCTTCCTGGAGAAAGACGCCCCCTACATGGTGGGCGACGTGATCACCAGCGG
CGACATCACCTGCGTCGTGATCCCTAGCAAGAAGGCCGGAGGAACAACAGAAATGCTTAGTAGAGCACTG
AAGAAGGTGCCTGTGGATGAGTATATTACAACATATCCAGGTCAGGGATGTGCCGGATACACACTGGAGG
AAGCTAAGACCGCCCTGAAAAAGTGTAAATCCGCCTTTTACGTGCTGCCATCTGAGGCGCCTAACGCTAA
AGAAGAGATCCTGGGAACCGTGTCCTGGAACCTGAGAGAGATGCTGGCCCACGCCGAGGAGACCCGGAAG
CTGATGCCCATCTGCATGGACGTGCGGGCCATCATGGCCACCATCCAGAGAAAGTACAAGGGCATTAAGA
TCCAGGAGGGCATCGTGGACTACGGCGTGAGATTTTTCTTCTACACCTCCAAGGAGCCCGTGGCCTCCAT
CATCACCAAGCTGAATAGCCTGAACGAGCCCCTGGTGACCATGCCCATCGGCTACGTGACCCACGGCTTC
AACCTGGAGGAGGCCGCCAGATGCATGAGAAGCCTGAAGGCCCCTGCCGTGGTGAGCGTGAGCAGCCCCG
ACGCCGTGACCACCTACAACGGATACCTAACCTCCAGCAGCAAGACCTCCGAGGAGCACTTCGTGGAGAC
CGTGAGCCTGGCCGGCAGCTACAGGGACTGGAGCTACTCCGGCCAGAGGACCGAGCTGGGCGTGGAGTTT
CTGAAGAGGGGCGATAAGATCGTGTACCATACCCTGGAGAGCCCCGTGGAGTTCCACCTGGACGGCGAGG
TGCTGAGCCTGGACAAGCTGAAGTCCCTGCTGAGCCTGCGC
[945 nt withheld, positions 2842-3786]
CCAGTGTCCTATAAGCTGGATGGAGTGACCTACACCGAAATTGAGCCAAAACTGGATGGCTATTACAAAA
AGGATAACGCCTATTATACAGAGCAACCCATTGATCTGGTGCCCACCCAGCCACTGCCTAACGCTTCTTT
TGATAACTTCAAGTTAACCTGTAGTAATACAAAATTTGCCGACGACCTGAACCAGATGACCGGCTTTACC
AAGCCCGCTAGTAGAGAGCTGAGCGTGACCTTCTTCCCTGATCTGAACGGCGATGTGGTGGCAATCGATT
ACAGACATTATAGCGCCTCCTTTAAGAAAGGCGCTAAACTGCTGCACAAGCCTATCGTGTGGCACATTAA
TCAGGCCACCACCAAAACAACCTTCAAACCAAATACATGGTGCCTGAGGTGCCTGTGGTCTACCAAGCCC
GTGGATACCAGCAACTCCTTTGAAGTGCTGGCTGTGGAGGACACACAGGGCATGGACAACCTGGCCTGCG
AGAGCCAGCAGCCTACCTCCGAGGAGGTGGTGGAGAACCCCACCATCCAGAAGGAGGTAATCGAGTGCGA
CGTGAAAACCACCGAGGTGGTGGGCAACGTGATCCTGAAGCCCTCCGACGAGGGCGTGAAGGTGACCCAG
GAGCTGGGCCACGAGGACCTGATGGCCGCTTACGTGGAGAACACCAGCATCACTATCAAGAAGCCTAACG
AGCTGTCCCTGGCTCTGGGGCTCAAGACCATCGCCACACACGGCATTGCCGCCATCAACAGCGTGCCCTG
GAGCAAGATCCTGGCCTACGTGAAGCCCTTCCTGGGCCAGGCCGCCATCACCACCAGCAATTGCGCCAAG
CGCCTGGCCCAGAGGGTGTTCAATAACTACATGCCCTACGTGTTTACCCTGCTGTTCCAGCTGTGTACCT
TCACCAAGTCCACCAATAGCCGCATCAGAGCCAGCCTGCCCACCACCATCGCCAAGAACTCGGTGAAGTC
AGTGGCCAAGCTGTGCCTGGACGCCGGCATCAATTACGTGAAAAGCCCTAAGTTCTCCAAGCTGTTCACC
ATCGCCATGTGGCTGCTGCTGCTGTCCATCTGCCTGGGCAGCCTGATCTGCGTGACCGCCGCCTTCGGCG
TGCTGCTGAGCAACTTCGGCGCCCCTAGCTACTGTAATGGCGTGCGGGAGCTGTACCTGAACAGCAGCAA
CGTGACCACAATGGATTTCTGCGAGGGCTCCTTCCCCTGCTCCATCTGTCTGAGCGGCCTGGACAGCCTG
GACAGCTACCCCGCCCTGGAGACCATCCAGGTGACCATCTCCAGCTACAAGCTGGATCTGACCATCCTGG
GCCTGGCCGCCGAGTGGGTGCTGGCTTATATGCTGTTCACAAAGTTCTTCTACCTGCTGGGCCTGAGCGC
CATCATGCAGGTGTTCTTCGGCTACTTCGCCAGCCACTTCATCAGCAACAGCTGGCTGATGTGGTTCATC
ATCAGCATCGTGCAGATGGCCCCCGTGAGCGCTATGGTGAGAATGTACATCTTCTTCGCCAGCTTCTACT
ACATCTGGAAGTCCTACGTGCACATCATGGATGGCTGCACCAGCAGCACCTGCATGATGTGCTACAAGAG
GAATCGCGCCACCAGAGTGGAGTGCACCACCATCGTGAACGGCATGAAGCGGAGCTTTTACGTGTACGCT
AACGGCGGCCGGGGCTTCTGCAAGACCCACAACTGGAACTGCCTGAACTGCGACACCTTCTGCACCGGCT
CCACCTTCATCTCTGACGAGGTGGCCCGCGACCTGAGCCTGCAGTTCAAGAGGCCCATCAACCCCACCGA
CCAGAGCAGCTACATCGTGGACTCCGTGGCCGTGAAGAACGGAGCCCTGCACCTGTACTTCGACAAGGCC
GGCCAGAAAACCTACGAGCGGCACCCCCTGAGCCACTTCGTGAACCTGGACAACCTGAGAGCCAACAATA
CCAAGGGCAGCCTGCCCATCAACGTGATCGTGTTCGACGGCAAGTCCAAGTGCGATGAGTCCGCCTCCAA
GAGCGCCAGCGTGTACTACTCCCAGCTGATGTGCCAGCCTATCCTGCTGCTGGACCAGGCCCTGGTGTCC
GACGTGGGAGATAGCACCGAAGTGTCTGTGAAGATGTTTGACGCTTACGTGGACACCTTCTCTGCTACAT
TCAGCGTGCCTATGGAGAAACTGAAGGCCCTCGTCGCCACCGCCCACAGCGAGCTGGCCAAGGGAGTGGC
TCTGGACGGCGTACTGTCCACATTTGTGAGCGCCGCCAGGCAGGGCGTGGTGGATACCGACGTTGATACC
AAAGATGTGATTGAGTGTCTGAAGCTGAGCCATCATAGCGATCTGGAGGTGACCGGAGACTCTTGCAACA
ACTTTATGCTGACTTATAATAAGGTGGAGAATATGACACCAAGGGACCTGGGCGCCTGCATCGACTGTAA
TGCCAGACACATCAATGCCCAGGTTGCCAAGTCACATAACGTGTCCCTGATTTGGAATGTGAAGGATTAC
ATGAGCCTCTCTGAACAGCTGAGAAAGCAGATTAGAAGCGCCGCCAAGAAGAATAACATTCCCTTTAGAC
TGACCTGCGCCACCACCAGACAGGTGGTGAATGTGATCACAACCAAGATTAGCCTGAAGGGAGGCGGCAA
ACCCATTCCTAATCCTCTGCTGGGACTGGATAGCACCTGAACGCGTCGGATCCTGAGAACTTCAGGGTGA
GTTTGGGGACCCTTGATTGTTCTTTCTTTTTCGCTATTGTAAAATTCATGTTATATGGAGGGGGCAAAGT
TTTCAGGGTGTTGTTTAGAATGGGAAGATGTCCCTTGTATCACCATGGACCCTCATGATAATTTTGTTTC
TTTCACTTTCTACTCTGTTGACAACCATTGTCTCCTCTTATTTTCTTTTCATTTTCTGTAACTTTTTCGT
TAAACTTTAGCTTGCATTTGTAACGAATTTTTAAATTCACTTTTGTTTATTTGTCAGATTGTAAGTACTT
TCTCTAATCACTTTTTTTTCAAGGCAATCAGGGTATATTATATTGTACTTCAGCACAGTTTTAGAGAACA
ATTGTTATAATTAAATGATAAGGTAGAATATTTCTGCATATAAATTCTGGCTGGCGTGGAAATATTCTTA
TTGGTAGAAACAACTACACCCTGGTCATCATCCTGCCTTTCTCTTTATGGTTACAATGATATACACTGTT
TGAGATGAGGATAAAATACTCTGAGTCCAAACCGGGCCCCTCTGCTAACCATGTTCATGCCTTCTTCTCT
TTCCTACAGCTCCTGGGCAACGTGCTGGTTGTTGTGCTGTCTCATCATTTTGGCAAAGAATTCACTCCTC
AGGTGCAGGCTGCCTATCAGAAGGTGGTGGCTGGTGTGGCCAATGCCCTGGCTCACAAATACCACTGAGA
TCTTTTTCCCTCTGCCAAAAATTATGGGGACATCATGAAGCCCCTTGAGCATCTGACTTCTGGCTAATAA
AGGAAATTTATTTTCATTGCAATAGTGTGTTGGAATTTTTTGTGTCTCTCACTCGGAAGGACATATGGGA
GGGCAAATCATTTAAAACATCAGAATGAGTATTTGGTTTAGAGTTTGGCAACATATGCCCATATGCTGGC
TGCCATGAACAAAGGTTGGCTATAAAGAGGTCATCAGTATATGAAACAGCCCCCTGCTGTCCATTCCTTA
TTCCATAGAAAAGCCTTGACTTGAGGTTAGATTTTTTTTATATTTTGTTTTGTGTTATTTTTTTCTTTAA
CATCCCTAAAATTTTCCTTACATGTTTTACTAGCCAGATTTTTCCTCCTCTCCTGACTACTCCCAGTCAT
AGCTGTCCCTCTTCTCTTATGGAGATCCCTCGAGGAGCTTTTTGCAAAAGCCTAGGCCTCCAAAAAAGCC
TCTTCACTACTTCTGGAATAGCTCAGAGGCCGAGGCGGCCTCGGCCTCTGCATAAATAAAAAAAATTAGT
CAGCCATGGGGCGGAGAATGGGCGGAACTGGGCGGAGTTAGGGGCGGGATGGGCGGAGTTAGGGGCGGGA
CTATGGTTGCTGACTAATTGCTGCATTAATGAATCGGCCAACGCGCGGGGAGAGGCGGTTTGCGTATTGG
GCGCTCTTCCGCTTCCTCGCTCACTGACTCGCTGCGCTCGGTCGTTCGGCTGCGGCGAGCGGTATCAGCT
CACTCAAAGGCGGTAATACGGTTATCCACAGAATCAGGGGATAACGCAGGAAAGAACATGTGAGCAAAAG
GCCAGCAAAAGGCCAGGAACCGTAAAAAGGCCGCGTTGCTGGCGTTTTTCCATAGGCTCCGCCCCCCTGA
CGAGCATCACAAAAATCGACGCTCAAGTCAGAGGTGGCGAAACCCGACAGGACTATAAAGATACCAGGCG
TTTCCCCCTGGAAGCTCCCTCGTGCGCTCTCCTGTTCCGACCCTGCCGCTTACCGGATACCTGTCCGCCT
TTCTCCCTTCGGGAAGCGTGGCGCTTTCTCATAGCTCACGCTGTAGGTATCTCAGTTCGGTGTAGGTCGT
TCGCTCCAAGCTGGGCTGTGTGCACGAACCCCCCGTTCAGCCCGACCGCTGCGCCTTATCCGGTAACTAT
CGTCTTGAGTCCAACCCGGTAAGACACGACTTATCGCCACTGGCAGCAGCCACTGGTAACAGGATTAGCA
GAGCGAGGTATGTAGGCGGTGCTACAGAGTTCTTGAAGTGGTGGCCTAACTACGGCTACACTAGAAGAAC
AGTATTTGGTATCTGCGCTCTGCTGAAGCCAGTTACCTTCGGAAAAAGAGTTGGTAGCTCTTGATCCGGC
AAACAAACCACCGCTGGTAGCGGTGGTTTTTTTGTTTGCAAGCAGCAGATTACGCGCAGAAAAAAAGGAT
CTCAAGAAGATCCTTTGATCTTTTCTACGGGGTCTGACGCTCAGTGGAACGAAAACTCACGTTAAGGGAT
TTTGGTCATGAGATTATCAAAAAGGATCTTCACCTAGATCCTTTTAAATTAAAAATGAAGTTTTAAATCA
ATCTAAAGTATATATGAGTAAACTTGGTCTGACAGTTACCAATGCTTAATCAGTGAGGCACCTATCTCAG
CGATCTGTCTATTTCGTTCATCCATAGTTGCCTGACTCCCCGTCGTGTAGATAACTACGATACGGGAGGG
CTTACCATCTGGCCCCAGTGCTGCAATGATACCGCGAGACCCACGCTCACCGGCTCCAGATTTATCAGCA
ATAAACCAGCCAGCCGGAAGGGCCGAGCGCAGAAGTGGTCCTGCAACTTTATCCGCCTCCATCCAGTCTA
TTAATTGTTGCCGGGAAGCTAGAGTAAGTAGTTCGCCAGTTAATAGTTTGCGCAACGTTGTTGCCATTGC
TACAGGCATCGTGGTGTCACGCTCGTCGTTTGGTATGGCTTCATTCAGCTCCGGTTCCCAACGATCAAGG
CGAGTTACATGATCCCCCATGTTGTGCAAAAAAGCGGTTAGCTCCTTCGGTCCTCCGATCGTTGTCAGAA
GTAAGTTGGCCGCAGTGTTATCACTCATGGTTATGGCAGCACTGCATAATTCTCTTACTGTCATGCCATC
CGTAAGATGCTTTTCTGTGACTGGTGAGTACTCAACCAAGTCATTCTGAGAATAGTGTATGCGGCGACCG
AGTTGCTCTTGCCCGGCGTCAATACGGGATAATACCGCGCCACATAGCAGAACTTTAAAAGTGCTCATCA
TTGGAAAACGTTCTTCGGGGCGAAAACTCTCAAGGATCTTACCGCTGTTGAGATCCAGTTCGATGTAACC
CACTCGTGCACCCAACTGATCTTCAGCATCTTTTACTTTCACCAGCGTTTCTGGGTGAGCAAAAACAGGA
AGGCAAAATGCCGCAAAAAAGGGAATAAGGGCGACACGGAAATGTTGAATACTCATACTCTTCCTTTTTC
AATATTATTGAAGCATTTATCAGGGTTATTGTCTCATGAGCGGATACATATTTGAATGTATTTAGAAAAA
TAAACAAATAGGGGTTCCGCGCACATTTCCCCGAAAAGTGCCACCTGACGTCTAAGAAACCATTATTATC
ATGACATTAACCTATAAAAATAGGCGTATCACGAGGCCCTTTCGTCTCGCGCGTTTCGGTGATGACGGTG
AAAACCTCTGACACATGCAGCTCCCGGAGACGGTCACAGCTTGTCTGTAAGCGGATGCCGGGAGCAGACA
AGCCCGTCAGGGCGCGTCAGCGGGTGTTGGCGGGTGTCGGGGCTGGCTTAACTATGCGGCATCAGAGCAG
ATTGTACTGAGAGTGCACCATATGCGGTGTGAAATACCGCACAGATGCGTAAGGAGAAAATACCGCATCA
GGAAATTGTAAGCGTTAATATTTTGTTAAAATTCGCGTTAAATTTTTGTTAAATCAGCTCATTTTTTAAC
CAATAGGCCGAAATCGGCAAAATCCCTTATAAATCAAAAGAATAGACCGAGATAGGGT
[37 nt withheld, positions 10285-10321]
AAAGAACGTGGACTCCAACGTCAAAGG
[49 nt withheld, positions 10349-10397]
T
[91 nt withheld, positions 10399-10489]
G
[124 nt withheld, positions 10491-10614]
CCATTCGCCATTCAGGCTGCGCAACTGTTGGGAAGGGCGATCGGTGCGGGCCTCTTCGCTATTACGCCAG
CTGGCGAAAGGGGGATGTGCTGCAAGGCGATTAAGTTGGGTAACGCCAGGGTTTTCCCAGTCACGACGTT
GTAAAACGACGGCCAGTGAATTGTAATACGACTCACTATAGGGCGAATTCGAGCTCGCCC
Features (pLannotate 1.2.2; 17 found; start..end, strand, type, name):
      1..304     +  enhancer       CMV enhancer: human cytomegalovirus immediate early enhancer
    305..508     +  promoter       CMV promoter: human cytomegalovirus (CMV) immediate early promoter
    598..637     +  5'UTR          HSV TK 5'-UTR: 5' untranslated region from the herpes simplex virus thymidine kinase gene
    676..6441    +  CDS            R1A_SARS (fragment) (sequence partly withheld): Experimental evidence at protein level: Swiss-Prot protein existence level 1. [Non-structural protein 10]: Plays a pivotal role in viral transcription by stimulating both nsp14 3'-5' exoribonuclease and nsp16 2'-O-methyltransferase activities. Therefore plays an essential role in viral mRNAs cap methylation. From Severe acute respiratory syndrome coronavirus (SARS-CoV).
   6513..7085    +  intron         β-globin intron: intron from rabbit β-globin gene
   7089..7211    +  CDS            HBB: HBB_COLGU - Experimental evidence at transcript level: Swiss-Prot protein existence level 2. Involved in oxygen transport from the lung to the various peripheral tissues. From Colobus guereza (Mantled guereza) (Eastern black-and-white colobus monkey).
   7282..7337    +  polyA_signal   β-globin poly(A) signal: rabbit β-globin polyadenylation signal (Gil and Proudfoot, 1987)
   7677..7866    -  promoter       SV40 promoter: SV40 early promoter
   7866..7920    -  CDS            lacI (fragment): lac repressor; lacI; The lac repressor binds to the lac operator to inhibit transcription in E. coli. This inhibition can be relieved by adding lactose or isopropyl-β-D-thiogalactopyranoside (IPTG).
   8103..8691    -  rep_origin     ori: high-copy-number ColE1/pMB1/pBR322/pUC origin of replication
   8862..9722    -  CDS            AmpR: β-lactamase; bla; confers resistance to ampicillin, carbenicillin, and related antibiotics
   9723..9827    -  promoter       AmpR promoter: bla
   9922..9957    +  CDS            rop (fragment): Rop protein, which maintains plasmids at low copy number; rop
  10059..10158   +  misc_feature   bom (fragment): basis of mobility region from pBR322
  10186..10614   -  rep_origin     f1 ori (sequence partly withheld): f1 bacteriophage origin of replication; arrow indicates direction of (+) strand synthesis
  10618..10775   -  CDS            lacZα (fragment): LacZα fragment of β-galactosidase; lacZ fragment
  10778..10796   +  promoter       T7 promoter: promoter for bacteriophage T7 RNA polymerase
