[The description below was written by a language model from this plasmid's Addgene catalogue record and pLannotate feature annotations shown in this document.]
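Description:
pCG_SARS-CoV1 NSP3 C-V5-tag is a mammalian expression plasmid of about 10.8 kb, built on the pCG backbone, for transient production of non-structural protein 3 (Nsp3) of SARS-CoV-1 in transfected cells. In bacteria it is maintained as a high-copy plasmid through a ColE1/pUC-type origin and selected with ampicillin via the β-lactamase gene and its native promoter. An f1 origin is also present, along with short remnants of lacZα, lacI, rop and bom and a T7 promoter, which appear to be leftovers of the vector's cloning history rather than functional parts. An SV40 early promoter segment lies in reverse orientation downstream of the expression cassette, and no mammalian selection marker is annotated.

The expression cassette starts with the human cytomegalovirus immediate early enhancer and promoter, followed by the HSV thymidine kinase 5' untranslated region. The open reading frame of roughly 5.8 kb matches a fragment of the SARS-CoV replicase polyprotein 1a, consistent with Nsp3 excised from ORF1ab. The functional text attached to that automated hit refers to a different cleavage product and does not describe this insert. The coding sequence is synthetic and human codon-optimized. According to the name and stated purpose it carries a C-terminal V5 epitope tag for detection, although the tag is not separately annotated in the feature table. Downstream, a rabbit β-globin intron, a short stretch of β-globin coding sequence and the β-globin polyadenylation signal provide splicing and 3' end processing to support mRNA expression. The cloning sites are not recorded. The associated work concerns systematic functional analysis of coronavirus proteins as antagonists of innate immunity, which suggests this construct's use in comparative overexpression assays.
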