Addgene plasmid #179962: pCG_SARS-CoV1 NSP3 C-V5-tag
Purpose: Mammalian expression vector for SARS-CoV-1 Nsp3, V5-tagged. Sequence codon-optimized.
Depositing lab: Konstantin Sparrer. Depositing organization: Universitaet Ulm. Publication: Systematic functional analysis of SARS-CoV-2 proteins uncovers viral innate immune antagonists and remaining vulnerabilities. Hayn M, Hirschenberger M, Koepke L, Nchioua R, Straub JH, Klute S, Hunszinger V, Zech F, Prelli Bozzo C, Aftab W, Christensen MH, Conzelmann C, Muller JA, Srinivasachar Badarinarayan S, Sturzel CM, Forne I, Stenger S, Conzelmann KK, Munch J, Schmidt FI, Sauter D, Imhof A, Kirchhoff F, Sparrer KMJ. Cell Rep. 2021 May 18;35(7):109126. doi: 10.1016/j.celrep.2021.109126. Epub 2021 Apr 27. PubMed 33974846.
Backbone
  Vector backbone: pCG
  Vector type: Mammalian Expression
Growth in bacteria
  Bacterial resistance: Ampicillin, 100 μg/mL
  Growth temperature: 37°C
  Growth strain: DH5alpha
  Copy number: High Copy
Gene/Insert
  Gene/Insert name: SARS-CoV-1 Nsp3
  Species: Synthetic
  Mutation: human codon-optimized
  Entrez Gene: ORF1ab (a.k.a. sarsp1)
  Cloning method: Restriction Enzyme; 5′ cloning site Unknown (unknown if destroyed); 3′ cloning site Unknown (unknown if destroyed)
Terms and licenses: Academic/Nonprofit Terms; Industry Terms: Not Available to Industry
How to cite: pCG_SARS-CoV1 NSP3 C-V5-tag was a gift from Konstantin Sparrer (Addgene plasmid # 179962 ; http://n2t.net/addgene:179962 ; RRID:Addgene_179962)
